Addgene plasmid #107927: pROS13
Purpose: kan based Yeast/E.coli shuttle vector designed to clone and express Cas9 programming spacer
Depositing lab: Jean-Marc Daran. Depositing organization: Delft University of Technology. Publication: CRISPR/Cas9: a molecular Swiss army knife for simultaneous introduction of multiple genetic modifications in Saccharomyces cerevisiae. Mans R, van Rossum HM, Wijsman M, Backx A, Kuijpers NG, van den Broek M, Daran-Lapujade P, Pronk JT, van Maris AJ, Daran JM. FEMS Yeast Res. 2015 Mar;15(2). pii: fov004. doi: 10.1093/femsyr/fov004. Epub 2015 Mar 4. PubMed 25743786.
Backbone
  Vector backbone: p426-SNR52p-gRNA.CAN1.Y-SUP4t
  Backbone manufacturer: George Church (Addgene plasmid # 43803)
  Backbone size w/o insert (bp): 5817
  Vector type: Yeast Expression, CRISPR
  Selectable markers: Neomycin (select with G418)
Growth in bacteria
  Bacterial resistance: Ampicillin, 100 μg/mL
  Growth temperature: 37°C
  Growth strain: DH5alpha
  Copy number: High Copy
Gene/Insert
  Gene/Insert name: gRNA-CAN1.Y, gRNA-ADE2.Y
  gRNA/shRNA sequence: GATACGTTCTCTATGGAGGA, ACTTGAAGATTCTTTAGTGT
  Species: S. cerevisiae (budding yeast)
  Insert size (bp): 20
  Cloning method: Gibson Cloning
Terms and licenses: Academic/Nonprofit Terms; Industry Terms: Not Available to Industry
How to cite: pROS13 was a gift from Jean-Marc Daran (Addgene plasmid # 107927 ; http://n2t.net/addgene:107927 ; RRID:Addgene_107927)
