[The description below was written by a language model from this plasmid's Addgene catalogue record and pLannotate feature annotations shown in this document.]
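Description:
pROS13 is a yeast/E. coli shuttle vector for expressing Cas9 guide RNAs in Saccharomyces cerevisiae, derived from the p426-SNR52p-gRNA.CAN1.Y-SUP4t backbone. In bacteria it is maintained at high copy through a ColE1/pUC-type origin and selected with ampicillin via the β-lactamase gene. In yeast it replicates episomally from the 2μ origin and is selected with G418 through a kanMX cassette. That marker is flanked by two loxP sites, an arrangement that would in principle allow Cre-mediated excision, although the record does not say this is an intended use.

The payload consists of two guide RNA expression cassettes arranged as inverted repeats on either side of the 2μ origin. Each cassette contains the RNA polymerase III-transcribed SNR52 promoter, a 20-nt spacer position, the Streptococcus pyogenes gRNA scaffold, and the SUP4 terminator followed by a short CYC1 terminator fragment. One cassette sits on the forward strand upstream of the 2μ origin. The other sits on the reverse strand downstream of it, with its promoter spanning the numbering origin of the circular sequence. As deposited, the two spacers target the yeast CAN1 and ADE2 genes.

The plasmid carries no Cas9 gene in the annotated features, so it needs a host strain or second plasmid that supplies the nuclease. According to the record, the vector is designed for cloning and expressing Cas9-programming spacers, with Gibson assembly as the cloning method. The associated publication concerns the simultaneous introduction of multiple genetic modifications in S. cerevisiae, which fits the plasmid's dual-guide layout.
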