Features (pLannotate 1.2.2; 15 found; start..end, strand, type, name):
    522..1110    -  rep_origin     ori: high-copy-number ColE1/pMB1/pBR322/pUC origin of replication
   1281..2141    -  CDS            AmpR: β-lactamase; bla; confers resistance to ampicillin, carbenicillin, and related antibiotics
   2142..2246    -  promoter       AmpR promoter: bla
   2338..2371    -  protein_bind   loxP: Cre-mediated recombination occurs in the 8-bp core sequence (GCATACAT). Cre recombinase
   2426..3782    +  gene           kanMX: yeast selectable marker conferring kanamycin resistance (Wach et al., 1994)
   3845..3878    -  protein_bind   loxP: Cre-mediated recombination occurs in the 8-bp core sequence (GCATACAT). Cre recombinase
   4001..4269    +  promoter       SNR52 promoter: promoter for the S. cerevisiae small nucleolar RNA gene SNR52
   4290..4364    +  misc_RNA       gRNA scaffold: guide RNA scaffold for the Streptococcus pyogenes CRISPR/Cas9 system
   4369..4388    +  terminator     SUP4 terminator: transcription terminator for the S. cerevisiae SUP4 tRNA gene
   4394..4433    +  terminator     CYC1 terminator (fragment): S. cerevisiae CYC1; transcription terminator for CYC1
   4434..5594    +  rep_origin     2μ ori: yeast 2μ plasmid origin of replication
   5595..5634    -  terminator     CYC1 terminator (fragment): S. cerevisiae CYC1; transcription terminator for CYC1
   5640..5659    -  terminator     SUP4 terminator: transcription terminator for the S. cerevisiae SUP4 tRNA gene
   5664..5738    -  misc_RNA       gRNA scaffold: guide RNA scaffold for the Streptococcus pyogenes CRISPR/Cas9 system
   5759..218     -  promoter       SNR52 promoter (across the origin): promoter for the S. cerevisiae small nucleolar RNA gene SNR52
>Addgene plasmid #107927 | pROS13 | addgene full sequence | sequence record 208541 | Addgene NGS Result
CAACTTTCACTTCTACAGCGTTTGACCAAAATCTTTTGAACAGAACATTGTAGGGTGTGAAAAAATGCGC
ACCTTTACCGCTAGCCCAAGAGGGCACTACAAAATCTAGAGTTGTACTTCAAACGTACATGTAATCACCT
TGTATATACTCGAAAGAAAACATCAAGTTTCTGTATAAATATGAGTGAAAGCATAATCATACATTATCTT
TTCAAAGAAGCTCCAGCTTTTGTTCCCTTTAGTGAGGGTATTCACGTAGACGGATAGGTATAGCCAGACA
TCAGCAGCATACTTCGGGAACCGTAGGCTCTAGAGAGAGGCGGTTTGCGTATTGGGCGCTCTTCCGCTTC
CTCGCTCACTGACTCGCTGCGCTCGGTCGTTCGGCTGCGGCGAGCGGTATCAGCTCACTCAAAGGCGGTA
ATACGGTTATCCACAGAATCAGGGGATAACGCAGGAAAGAACATGTGAGCAAAAGGCCAGCAAAAGGCCA
GGAACCGTAAAAAGGCCGCGTTGCTGGCGTTTTTCCATAGGCTCCGCCCCCCTGACGAGCATCACAAAAA
TCGACGCTCAAGTCAGAGGTGGCGAAACCCGACAGGACTATAAAGATACCAGGCGTTTCCCCCTGGAAGC
TCCCTCGTGCGCTCTCCTGTTCCGACCCTGCCGCTTACCGGATACCTGTCCGCCTTTCTCCCTTCGGGAA
GCGTGGCGCTTTCTCATAGCTCACGCTGTAGGTATCTCAGTTCGGTGTAGGTCGTTCGCTCCAAGCTGGG
CTGTGTGCACGAACCCCCCGTTCAGCCCGACCGCTGCGCCTTATCCGGTAACTATCGTCTTGAGTCCAAC
CCGGTAAGACACGACTTATCGCCACTGGCAGCAGCCACTGGTAACAGGATTAGCAGAGCGAGGTATGTAG
GCGGTGCTACAGAGTTCTTGAAGTGGTGGCCTAACTACGGCTACACTAGAAGGACAGTATTTGGTATCTG
CGCTCTGCTGAAGCCAGTTACCTTCGGAAAAAGAGTTGGTAGCTCTTGATCCGGCAAACAAACCACCGCT
GGTAGCGGTGGTTTTTTTGTTTGCAAGCAGCAGATTACGCGCAGAAAAAAAGGATCTCAAGAAGATCCTT
TGATCTTTTCTACGGGGTCTGACGCTCAGTGGAACGAAAACTCACGTTAAGGGATTTTGGTCATGAGATT
ATCAAAAAGGATCTTCACCTAGATCCTTTTAAATTAAAAATGAAGTTTTAAATCAATCTAAAGTATATAT
GAGTAAACTTGGTCTGACAGTTACCAATGCTTAATCAGTGAGGCACCTATCTCAGCGATCTGTCTATTTC
GTTCATCCATAGTTGCCTGACTCCCCGTCGTGTAGATAACTACGATACGGGAGGGCTTACCATCTGGCCC
CAGTGCTGCAATGATACCGCGAGACCCACGCTCACCGGCTCCAGATTTATCAGCAATAAACCAGCCAGCC
GGAAGGGCCGAGCGCAGAAGTGGTCCTGCAACTTTATCCGCCTCCATCCAGTCTATTAATTGTTGCCGGG
AAGCTAGAGTAAGTAGTTCGCCAGTTAATAGTTTGCGCAACGTTGTTGCCATTGCTACAGGCATCGTGGT
GTCACGCTCGTCGTTTGGTATGGCTTCATTCAGCTCCGGTTCCCAACGATCAAGGCGAGTTACATGATCC
CCCATGTTGTGCAAAAAAGCGGTTAGCTCCTTCGGTCCTCCGATCGTTGTCAGAAGTAAGTTGGCCGCAG
TGTTATCACTCATGGTTATGGCAGCACTGCATAATTCTCTTACTGTCATGCCATCCGTAAGATGCTTTTC
TGTGACTGGTGAGTACTCAACCAAGTCATTCTGAGAATAGTGTATGCGGCGACCGAGTTGCTCTTGCCCG
GCGTCAATACGGGATAATACCGCGCCACATAGCAGAACTTTAAAAGTGCTCATCATTGGAAAACGTTCTT
CGGGGCGAAAACTCTCAAGGATCTTACCGCTGTTGAGATCCAGTTCGATGTAACCCACTCGTGCACCCAA
CTGATCTTCAGCATCTTTTACTTTCACCAGCGTTTCTGGGTGAGCAAAAACAGGAAGGCAAAATGCCGCA
AAAAAGGGAATAAGGGCGACACGGAAATGTTGAATACTCATACTCTTCCTTTTTCAATATTATTGAAGCA
TTTATCAGGGTTATTGTCTCATGAGCGGATACATATTTGAATGTATTTAGAAAAATAAACAAATAGGGGT
TCCGCGCACTCGAGACTATATGTGAAGGCATGGCTATGGCACGGCAGACATTCCGCCAGATCATCAATAG
GCACGCGGCCGGTCGACAACCCTTAATATAACTTCGTATAATGTATGCTATACGAAGTTATTAGGTCTAG
AGATCTGTTTAGCTTGCCTCGTCCCCGCCGGGTCACCCGGCCAGCGACATGGAGGCCCAGAATACCCTCC
TTGACAGTCTTGACGTGCGCAGCTCAGGGGCATGATGTGACTGTCGCCCGTACATTTAGCCCATACATCC
CCATGTATAATCATTTGCATCCATACATTTTGATGGCCGCACGGCGCGAAGCAAAAATTACGGCTCCTCG
CTGCAGACCTGCGAGCAGGGAAACGCTCCCCTCACAGACGCGTTGAATTGTCCCCACGCCGCGCCCCTGT
AGAGAAATATAAAAGGTTAGGATTTGCCACTGAGGTTCTTCTTTCATATACTTCCTTTTAAAATCTTGCT
AGGATACAGTTCTCACATCACATCCGAACATAAACAACCATGGGTAAGGAAAAGACTCACGTTTCGAGGC
CGCGATTAAATTCCAACATGGATGCTGATTTATATGGGTATAAATGGGCTCGCGATAATGTCGGGCAATC
AGGTGCGACAATCTATCGATTGTATGGGAAGCCCGATGCGCCAGAGTTGTTTCTGAAACATGGCAAAGGT
AGCGTTGCCAATGATGTTACAGATGAGATGGTCAGACTAAACTGGCTGACGGAATTTATGCCTCTTCCGA
CCATCAAGCATTTTATCCGTACTCCTGATGATGCATGGTTACTCACCACTGCGATCCCCGGCAAAACAGC
ATTCCAGGTATTAGAAGAATATCCTGATTCAGGTGAAAATATTGTTGATGCGCTGGCAGTGTTCCTGCGC
CGGTTGCATTCGATTCCTGTTTGTAATTGTCCTTTTAACAGCGATCGCGTATTTCGTCTCGCTCAGGCGC
AATCACGAATGAATAACGGTTTGGTTGATGCGAGTGATTTTGATGACGAGCGTAATGGCTGGCCTGTTGA
ACAAGTCTGGAAAGAAATGCATAAGCTTTTGCCATTCTCACCGGATTCAGTCGTCACTCATGGTGATTTC
TCACTTGATAACCTTATTTTTGACGAGGGGAAATTAATAGGTTGTATTGATGTTGGACGAGTCGGAATCG
CAGACCGATACCAGGATCTTGCCATCCTATGGAACTGCCTCGGTGAGTTTTCTCCTTCATTACAGAAACG
GCTTTTTCAAAAATATGGTATTGATAATCCTGATATGAATAAATTGCAGTTTCATTTGATGCTCGATGAG
TTTTTCTAATCAGTACTGACAATAAAAAGATTCTTGTTTTCAAGAACTTGTCATTTGTATAGTTTTTTTA
TATTGTAGTTGTTCTATTTTAATCAAATGTTAGCGTGATTTATATTTTTTTTCGCCTCGACATCATCTGC
CCAGATGCGAAGTTAAGTGCGCAGAAAGTAATATCATGCGTCAATCGTATGTGAATGCTGGTCGCTATAC
TGCTGTCGATTCGATACTAACGCCGCCATCCAGTGTCGAAAACGAGCTCTCGAGAACCCTTAATATAACT
TCGTATAATGTATGCTATACGAAGTTATTAGGTGATATCAGATCCACTAGTGGCCTATGCCACCTTTCGA
GAGGACGATGCCCGTGTCTAAATGATTCGACCAGCCTAAGAATGTTCAACCCCTCACTAAAGGGAACAAA
AGCTGGAGCTTCTTTGAAAAGATAATGTATGATTATGCTTTCACTCATATTTATACAGAAACTTGATGTT
TTCTTTCGAGTATATACAAGGTGATTACATGTACGTTTGAAGTACAACTCTAGATTTTGTAGTGCCCTCT
TGGGCTAGCGGTAAAGGTGCGCATTTTTTCACACCCTACAATGTTCTGTTCAAAAGATTTTGGTCAAACG
CTGTAGAAGTGAAAGTTGGTGCGCATGTTTCGGCGTTCGAAACTTCTCCGCAGTGAAAGATAAATGATCA
CTTGAAGATTCTTTAGTGTGTTTTAGAGCTAGAAATAGCAAGTTAAAATAAGGCTAGTCCGTTATCAACT
TGAAAAAGTGGCACCGAGTCGGTGGTGCTTTTTTTGTTTTTTATGTCTTCGAGTCATGTAATTAGTTATG
TCACGCTTACGTTCACGCCCTCCACGCATTTAAGCATAAACACGCACTATGCCGTTCTTCTCATGTATAT
ATATATACAGGCAACACGCAGATATAGGTGCGACGTGAACAGTGAGCTGTATGTGCGCAGCTCGCGTTGC
ATTTTCGGAAGCGCTCGTTTTCGGAAACGCTTTGAAGTTCCTATTCCGAAGTTCCTATTCTGTAGAAAGT
ATAGGAACCTCAGAGCGCTTTTGAAAACCAAAAGCGCTCTGAAGACGCACTTTCAAAAAACCAAAAACGC
ACCGGACTGTAACGAGCTACTAAAATATTGCGAATACCGCTTCCACAAACATTGCTCAAAAGTATCTCTT
TGCTATATATCTCTGTGCTATATCCCTATATAACCTACCCATCCACCTTTCGCTCCTTGAACTTGCATCT
AAACTCGACCTCTACATTTTTTATGTTTATCTCTAGTATTACTCTTTAGACAAAAAAATTGTAGTAAGAA
CTATTCATAGAGTGAATCGAAAACAATACGAAAATGTAAACATTTCCTATACGTAGTATATAGAGACAAA
ATAGAAGAAACCGTTCATAATTTTCTGACCAATGAAGAATCATCAACGCTATCACTTTCTGTTCACAAAG
TATGCGCAATCCACATCGGTATAGAATATAATCGGGGATGCCTTTATCTTGAAAAAATGCACCCGCAGCT
TCGCTAGTAATCAGTAAACGCGGGAAGTGGAGTCAGGCTTTTTTTATGGAAGAGAAAATAGACACCAAAG
TAGCCTTCTTCTAACCTTAACGGACCTACAGTGCAAAAAGTTATCAAGAGACTGCATTATAGAGCGCACA
AAGGAGAAAAAAAGTAATCTAAGATGCTTTGTTAGAAAAATAGCGCTCTCGGGATGCATTTTTGTAGAAC
AAAAAAGAAGTATAGATTCTTTGTTGGTAAAATAGCGCTCTCGCGTTGCATTTCTGTTCTGTAAAAATGC
AGCTCAGATTCTTTGTTTGAAAAATTAGCGCTCTCGCGTTGCATTTTTGTTTTACAAAAATGAAGCACAG
ATTCTTCGTTGGTAAAATAGCGCTTTCGCGTTGCATTTCTGTTCTGTAAAAATGCAGCTCAGATTCTTTG
TTTGAAAAATTAGCGCTCTCGCGTTGCATTTTTGTTCTACAAAATGAAGCACAGATGCTTCGTTGGAGGG
CGTGAACGTAAGCGTGACATAACTAATTACATGACTCGAAGACATAAAAAACAAAAAAAGCACCACCGAC
TCGGTGCCACTTTTTCAAGTTGATAACGGACTAGCCTTATTTTAACTTGCTATTTCTAGCTCTAAAACTC
CTCCATAGAGAACGTATCGATCATTTATCTTTCACTGCGGAGAAGTTTCGAACGCCGAAACATGCGCAC
